Addgene plasmid #78380: pNX3d-HA3
Purpose: fission yeast epitope tagging
Depositing lab: Kazunori Tomita. Depositing organization: University College London. Publication: Sequential and counter-selectable cassettes for fission yeast. Amelina H, Moiseeva V, Collopy LC, Pearson SR, Armstrong CA, Tomita K. BMC Biotechnol. 2016 Nov 8;16(1):76. 10.1186/s12896-016-0307-4 PubMed 27825338.
Backbone
  Vector backbone: pFA6a-kanMX6
  Selectable markers: ura4+
Growth in bacteria
  Bacterial resistance: Ampicillin, 100 μg/mL
  Growth temperature: 37°C
  Growth strain: DH5alpha
  Copy number: High Copy
Gene/Insert 1
  Gene/Insert name: 3xHA
Gene/Insert 2
  Gene/Insert name: ura4+
  Species: S. pombe (fission yeast)
  Insert size (bp): 1466
  Entrez Gene: ura4 (a.k.a. SPCC330.05c)
Terms and licenses: Academic/Nonprofit Terms; Industry Terms: Not Available to Industry
How to cite: pNX3d-HA3 was a gift from Kazunori Tomita (Addgene plasmid # 78380 ; http://n2t.net/addgene:78380 ; RRID:Addgene_78380)
