[The description below was written by a language model from this plasmid's Addgene catalogue record and pLannotate feature annotations shown in this document.]
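Description:
pNX3d-HA3 is a 4,462 bp epitope-tagging template plasmid for fission yeast (Schizosaccharomyces pombe), built on the pFA6a-kanMX6 backbone. In this derivative the selectable marker recorded is ura4+ rather than a kanMX cassette, and no kanMX element appears in the feature table. It is propagated in E. coli as a high-copy plasmid through a ColE1/pUC-type origin and is selected with ampicillin via the β-lactamase gene and its native promoter. Short remnants of rop and the bom region from pBR322, along with an SP6 promoter, are backbone carry-overs upstream of the module. No yeast replication origin is annotated, which is consistent with use as a cassette source rather than as an episomal yeast vector.

The payload is a compact tagging module. A 3xHA coding segment (three tandem haemagglutinin epitopes) is followed by the S. cerevisiae ADH1 transcription terminator, and downstream sits the S. pombe ura4+ gene. ura4+ encodes orotidine 5'-phosphate decarboxylase and is recorded as a 1,466 bp insert, of which the annotated coding region is only part. No promoter is placed in front of the tag. In pFA6a-type plasmids the module is typically amplified and integrated at the 3' end of a chromosomal gene by homologous recombination, so that the fusion is expressed from the target gene's own promoter and terminated by the ADH1 terminator.

Transformants are selected by uracil prototrophy in a ura4-deficient host. Because ura4+ can also be selected against with 5-fluoroorotic acid, the marker suits the sequential, counter-selectable cassette strategy named in the associated publication. The record does not explain the specific design features behind the "NX3d" designation.
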