Features (pLannotate 1.2.2; 9 found; start..end, strand, type, name):
     70..105     +  CDS            rop (fragment): Rop protein, which maintains plasmids at low copy number; rop
    207..258     +  misc_feature   bom (fragment): basis of mobility region from pBR322
    321..339     +  promoter       SP6 promoter: promoter for bacteriophage SP6 RNA polymerase
    409..498     +  CDS            3xHA: three tandem HA epitope tags
    531..718     +  terminator     ADH1 terminator: S. cerevisiae ADH1; transcription terminator for the S. cerevisiae alcohol dehydrogenase 1 (ADH1) gene
   1283..2077    +  CDS            S. pombe ura4: orotidine 5'-phosphate decarboxylase, required for uracil biosynthesis; Schizosaccharomyces pombe ura4
   2713..3301    -  rep_origin     ori: high-copy-number ColE1/pMB1/pBR322/pUC origin of replication
   3472..4332    -  CDS            AmpR: β-lactamase; bla; confers resistance to ampicillin, carbenicillin, and related antibiotics
   4333..4437    -  promoter       AmpR promoter: bla
>Addgene plasmid #78380 | pNX3d-HA3 | depositor full sequence | sequence record 146304 | pNX3d-HA3 sequence 4462 bps
GACGTCTAAGAAACCATTATTATCATGACATTAACCTATAAAAATAGGCGTATCACGAGGCCCTTTCGTC
TCGCGCGTTTCGGTGATGACGGTGAAAACCTCTGACACATGCAGCTCCCGGAGACGGTCACAGCTTGTCT
GTAAGCGGATGCCGGGAGCAGACAAGCCCGTCAGGGCGCGTCAGCGGGTGTTGGCGGGTGTCGGGGCTGG
CTTAACTATGCGGCATCAGAGCAGATTGTACTGAGAGTGCACCATATGGACATATTGTCGTTAGAACGCG
GCTACAATTAATACATAACCTTATGTATCATACACATACGATTTAGGTGACACTATAGAACGCGGCCGCC
AGCTGAAGCTTCGTACGCTGCAGGTCGACGGATCCCCGGGTTAATTAACGCTAGCATGTACCCATACGAT
GTTCCTGACTATGCGGGCTACCCGTATGACGTGCCGGACTATGCAGGAGCCTATCCTTATGACGTTCCAG
ATTACGCTGGTTCTAGATGAGGCGCGCCACTTCTAAATAAGCGAATTTCTTATGATTTATGATTTTTATT
ATTAAATAAGTTATAAAAAAAATAAGTGTATACAAATTTTAAAGTGACTCTTAGGTTTTAAAACGAAAAT
TCTTATTCTTGAGTAACTCTTTCCTGTAGGTCAGGTTGCTTTCTCAGGTATAGTATGAGGTCGCTCTTAT
TGACCACACCTCTACCGGCAGATCCGCTAGGAGATCTGAGCTCGATATCAAGCTTAGCTACAAATCCCAC
TGGCTATATGTATGCATTTGTGTTAAAAAAGTTTGTATAGATTATTTAATCTACTCAGCATTCTTTCTCT
AAATAGGAATTTGTTACTTAATGGAGAAAAAAATGTTTCGATTTACCTAGTGTATTTGTTTGTATACTCA
CGTTTAATTTCAAACATCCATTCTATCTTGTGTAATTTTTGGCATGGTGAAAAAGATAATCAGCCTTATA
ATCTTTACAAAAGTAAGAAATTCTGTAAATAAGCCTTAATGCCCTTGCTTTAAATTAAAATGGTTCTTTT
TCATGATAATGTTTGCACTTTGTGAATATATTTTAGATAGTTCTGTGAGGTATAATTAAGATGTTTTAGA
GACTTATACAATTTTGTCTTTATAAATTCTTAATTGATTTTACCATCCCAGTTTAACTATGCTTCGTCGG
CATCTCTGCACATGTCGTGTTTTCTTACCGTATTGTCCTACCAAGAACCTCTTTTTTGCTTGGATCGAAA
TTAAAGGTTTAAAAGCAAAGTTATGGATGCTAGAGTATTTCAAAGCTATTCAGCTAGAGCTGAGGGGATG
AAAAATCCCATTGCCAAGGAATTGTTGGCTTTGATGGAAGAAAAGCAAAGCAACTTGTCAGTCGCGGTCG
ATTTGACGAAGAAATCCGAAATCTTAGAATTGGTAGATAAAATTGGACCCTATGTCTGTGTTATCAAGAC
ACATATTGACGTTGTCGAGGATTTCGACCAGGATATGGTAGAAAAACTGGTGGCCTTAGGTAAAAAGCAT
CGTTTTCTTATCTTTGAGGATCGCAAATTCGCAGACATTGGAAATACCGTCAAGCTACAATATGCATCTG
GTGTGTACAAAATTGCTTCTTGGGCTCATATCACAAATTGCCATACAGTGCCAGGCGAGGGTATTATACA
AGGCCTCAAAGAAGTTGGTTTACCTTTGGGACGTGGTCTCTTGCTTTTGGCTGAAATGTCTTCCAAAGGC
TCTTTGGCTACTGGTTCCTACACAGAGAAAACCTTAGAATGGTTTGAGAAGCATACCGATTTTTGCTTTG
GCTTTATAGCTGGTCGTCGATTTCCTAACCTTCAAAGCGACTACATAACTATGTCCCCTGGTATCGGCTT
GGATGTTAAAGGAGACGGGCTGGGACAGCAATATCGTACTCCTGAAGAAGTGATTGTAAACTGCGGTAGC
GATATCATCATTGTTGGTCGTGGAGTCTATGGAGCTGGTCGTAATCCTGTTGTCGAAGCCAAGAGATATA
GAGAAGCTGGTTGGAAGGCATATCAGCAAAGACTTTCTCAGCATTAAAAAAAGACTAATGTAAAATTTTT
TTGGTTGGTTATTGAAAAAGTCGATGCCTTGTTTGCGTTTGTTTTCCTAGGCGTTTTATGTCAGAAGGCA
TTTAGAATTAGTATACAAGTACTCTTTGGTAAAATTTTATGTAGCGACTAAAATATTAACTATTATAGAT
AAACACCTTGGGAATAAAAAGTAATTTGCTATAGTAATTTATTAAACATGCTCCTACAACATTACCACAA
TCTTTTCTCTTGGATTGACATTGAATAAGAAAAGAGTGAATTTTTTTAGACTTGTAATGATAACTATGTA
CAAAGCCAATGAAAGATGTATGTAGATGAATGTAAAATACCATGTAGACAAACAAGATAAAACTTGGTTA
TAAACATTGGTGTTGGAACAGAATAAATTAGATGTCAAAAAGTTTCGTCAATATCACAAGCTTGTTTAAA
CGAGCTCGAATTCTAGGCTTCCTCGCTCACTGACTCGCTGCGCTCGGTCGTTCGGCTGCGGCGAGCGGTA
TCAGCTCACTCAAAGGCGGTAATACGGTTATCCACAGAATCAGGGGATAACGCAGGAAAGAACATGTGAG
CAAAAGGCCAGCAAAAGGCCAGGAACCGTAAAAAGGCCGCGTTGCTGGCGTTTTTCCATAGGCTCCGCCC
CCCTGACGAGCATCACAAAAATCGACGCTCAAGTCAGAGGTGGCGAAACCCGACAGGACTATAAAGATAC
CAGGCGTTTCCCCCTGGAAGCTCCCTCGTGCGCTCTCCTGTTCCGACCCTGCCGCTTACCGGATACCTGT
CCGCCTTTCTCCCTTCGGGAAGCGTGGCGCTTTCTCAATGCTCACGCTGTAGGTATCTCAGTTCGGTGTA
GGTCGTTCGCTCCAAGCTGGGCTGTGTGCACGAACCCCCCGTTCAGCCCGACCGCTGCGCCTTATCCGGT
AACTATCGTCTTGAGTCCAACCCGGTAAGACACGACTTATCGCCACTGGCAGCAGCCACTGGTAACAGGA
TTAGCAGAGCGAGGTATGTAGGCGGTGCTACAGAGTTCTTGAAGTGGTGGCCTAACTACGGCTACACTAG
AAGGACAGTATTTGGTATCTGCGCTCTGCTGAAGCCAGTTACCTTCGGAAAAAGAGTTGGTAGCTCTTGA
TCCGGCAAACAAACCACCGCTGGTAGCGGTGGTTTTTTTGTTTGCAAGCAGCAGATTACGCGCAGAAAAA
AAGGATCTCAAGAAGATCCTTTGATCTTTTCTACGGGGTCTGACGCTCAGTGGAACGAAAACTCACGTTA
AGGGATTTTGGTCATGAGATTATCAAAAAGGATCTTCACCTAGATCCTTTTAAATTAAAAATGAAGTTTT
AAATCAATCTAAAGTATATATGAGTAAACTTGGTCTGACAGTTACCAATGCTTAATCAGTGAGGCACCTA
TCTCAGCGATCTGTCTATTTCGTTCATCCATAGTTGCCTGACTCCCCGTCGTGTAGATAACTACGATACG
GGAGGGCTTACCATCTGGCCCCAGTGCTGCAATGATACCGCGAGACCCACGCTCACCGGCTCCAGATTTA
TCAGCAATAAACCAGCCAGCCGGAAGGGCCGAGCGCAGAAGTGGTCCTGCAACTTTATCCGCCTCCATCC
AGTCTATTAATTGTTGCCGGGAAGCTAGAGTAAGTAGTTCGCCAGTTAATAGTTTGCGCAACGTTGTTGC
CATTGCTACAGGCATCGTGGTGTCACGCTCGTCGTTTGGTATGGCTTCATTCAGCTCCGGTTCCCAACGA
TCAAGGCGAGTTACATGATCCCCCATGTTGTGCAAAAAAGCGGTTAGCTCCTTCGGTCCTCCGATCGTTG
TCAGAAGTAAGTTGGCCGCAGTGTTATCACTCATGGTTATGGCAGCACTGCATAATTCTCTTACTGTCAT
GCCATCCGTAAGATGCTTTTCTGTGACTGGTGAGTACTCAACCAAGTCATTCTGAGAATAGTGTATGCGG
CGACCGAGTTGCTCTTGCCCGGCGTCAATACGGGATAATACCGCGCCACATAGCAGAACTTTAAAAGTGC
TCATCATTGGAAAACGTTCTTCGGGGCGAAAACTCTCAAGGATCTTACCGCTGTTGAGATCCAGTTCGAT
GTAACCCACTCGTGCACCCAACTGATCTTCAGCATCTTTTACTTTCACCAGCGTTTCTGGGTGAGCAAAA
ACAGGAAGGCAAAATGCCGCAAAAAAGGGAATAAGGGCGACACGGAAATGTTGAATACTCATACTCTTCC
TTTTTCAATATTATTGAAGCATTTATCAGGGTTATTGTCTCATGAGCGGATACATATTTGAATGTATTTA
GAAAAATAAACAAATAGGGGTTCCGCGCACATTTCCCCGAAAAGTGCCACCT
