>Addgene plasmid #78380 | pNX3d-HA3 | addgene partial sequence | sequence record 149352 | SP6 5'-ATTTAGGTGACACTATAG-3'
GTCGACGGATCCCCGGGTTAATTAACGCTAGCATGTACCCATACGATGTTCCTGACTATGCGGGCTACCC
GTATGACGTGCCGGACTATGCAGGAGCCTATCCTTATGACGTTCCAGATTACGCTGGTTCTAGATGAGGC
GCGCCACTTCTAAATAAGCGAATTTCTTATGATTTATGATTTTTATTATTAAATAAGTTATAAAAAAAAT
AAGTGTATACAAATTTTAAAGTGACTCTTAGGTTTTAAAACGAAAATTCTTATTCTTGAGTAACTCTTTC
CTGTAGGTCAGGTTGCTTTCTCAGGTATAGTATGAGGTCGCTCTTATTGACCACACCTCTACCGGCAGAT
CCGCTAGGAGATCTGAGCTCGATATCAAGCTTAGCTACAAATCCCACTGGCTATATGTATGCATTTGTGT
TAAAAAAGTTTGTATAGATTATTTAATCTACTCAGCATTCTTTCTCTAAATAGGAATTTGTTACTTAATG
GAGAAAAAAATGTTTCGATTTACCTAGTGTATTTGTTTGTATACTCACGTTTAATTTCAAACATCCATTC
TATCTTGTGTAATTTTTGGCATGGTGAAAAAGATAATCAGCCTTATAATCTTTACAAAAGTAAGAAATTC
TGTAAATAAGCCTTAATGCCCTTGCTTTAAATTAAAATGGTTCTTTTTCATGATAATGTTTGCACTTTGT
GAATATATTTTAGATAGTTCTGTGAGGTATAATTAAGATGTTTTAGAGACTTATACAATTTTGTCTTTAT
AAATTCTTAATTGATTTTACCATCCCAGTTTAACTATGCTTCGTCGGCATCTCTGCACATGTCGTGTTTT
CTTACCGTATTGTCCTACCAAGAACCTCTTTTTTGCTTGGATCGAAATTAAAGGTTTAAAAGCAAAGTTA
TGGATGCTAGAGTATTTC
