>Addgene plasmid #78380 | pNX3d-HA3 | addgene partial sequence | sequence record 149353 | L4440 5'-AGCGAGTCAGTGAGCGAG-3'
ACAAGCTTGTGATATTGACGAAACTTTTTGACATCTAATTTATTCTGTTCCAACACCAATGTTTATAACC
AAGTTTTATCTTGTTTGTCTACATGGTATTTTACATTCATCTACATACATCTTTCATTGGCTTTGTACAT
AGTTATCATTACAAGTCTAAAAAAATTCACTCTTTTCTTATTCAATGTCAATCCAAGAGAAAAGATTGTG
GTAATGTTGTAGGAGCATGTTTAATAAATTACTATAGCAAATTACTTTTTATTCCCAAGGTGTTTATCTA
TAATAGTTAATATTTTAGTCGCTACATAAAATTTTACCAAAGAGTACTTGTATACTAATTCTAAATGCCT
TCTGACATAAAACGCCTAGGAAAACAAACGCAAACAAGGCATCGACTTTTTCAATAACCAACCAAAAAAA
TTTTACATTAGTCTTTTTTTAATGCTGAGAAAGTCTTTGCTGATATGCCTTCCAACCAGCTTCTCTATAT
CTCTTGGCTTCGACAACAGGATTACGACCAGCTCCATAGACTCCACGACCAACAATGATGATATCGCTAC
CGCAGTTTACAATCACTTCTTCAGGAGTACGATATTGCTGTCCCAGCCCGTCTCCTTTAACATCCAAGCC
GATACCAGGGGACATAGTTATGTAGTCGCTTTGAAGGTTAGGAAATCGACGACCAGCTATAAAGCCAAAG
CAAAAATCGGTATGCTTCTCAAACCATTCTAAGGTTTTCTCTGTGTAGGAACCAGTAGCCAAAGAGCCTT
TGGAAGACATTTCAGCCAAAAGCAAGAGACCACGTCCCAAAGGTAAACCAACTTCTTTGAGGCCTTGTAT
AATACCCTCGCCTGGCACTGTATGGCAATT
